Addgene plasmid #46961: pICE-EGFP-FLAG-Ku70siR-WT
Purpose: Plasmid for constitutive or doxycycline-inducible expression of wild-type human Ku70 resistant to a siRNA. Confers resistance to puromycin. Use T-REx cells for doxycycline-inducible expression.
Depositing lab: Steve Jackson. Depositing organization: Gurdon Institute. Publication: A new method for high-resolution imaging of Ku foci to decipher mechanisms of DNA double-strand break repair. Britton S, Coates J, Jackson SP. J Cell Biol. 2013 Jul 29. 10.1083/jcb.201303073 PubMed 23897892.
Backbone
  Vector backbone: pICE
  Backbone size w/o insert (bp): 5044
  Total vector size (bp): 7570
  Vector type: Mammalian Expression
  Selectable markers: Puromycin
Growth in bacteria
  Bacterial resistance: Ampicillin, 100 μg/mL
  Growth temperature: 37°C
  Growth strain: XL1 Blue
  Copy number: High Copy
Gene/Insert
  Gene/Insert name: human Ku70 (alt name: XRCC6)
  Species: H. sapiens (human)
  Insert size (bp): 1830
  GenBank ID: NM_001469.3
  Entrez Gene: XRCC6 (a.k.a. CTC75, CTCBF, G22P1, KU70, ML8, TLAA)
  Promoter: CMV Tet
  Tag / fusion protein: GFP-FLAG (N terminal on insert)
  Cloning method: Restriction Enzyme; 5′ cloning site HindIII (not destroyed); 3′ cloning site MluI (not destroyed)
  Sequencing primers: 5′ GTAGGCGTGTACGGTGGGAGG; 3′ TAGAAGGCACAGTCGAGG
Terms and licenses: Academic/Nonprofit Terms; Industry Terms: Not Available to Industry
How to cite: pICE-EGFP-FLAG-Ku70siR-WT was a gift from Steve Jackson (Addgene plasmid # 46961 ; http://n2t.net/addgene:46961 ; RRID:Addgene_46961)
