[The description below was written by a language model from this plasmid's Addgene catalogue record and pLannotate feature annotations shown in this document.]
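Description:
pICE-EGFP-FLAG-Ku70siR-WT is a 7.6 kb mammalian expression plasmid built on the pICE backbone. It expresses wild-type human Ku70 (XRCC6) from a cDNA made resistant to an siRNA. In bacteria it is maintained at high copy through a ColE1/pUC-type origin with ampicillin selection (AmpR under its own promoter). An f1 origin is also present, along with remnants of a lac promoter/operator region. For selection in mammalian cells, an SV40 early promoter drives the puromycin N-acetyltransferase gene, terminated by an SV40 polyadenylation signal. A short bleomycin-resistance fragment annotated just downstream of PuroR looks like a leftover from an earlier backbone rather than a functional marker.

The expression cassette uses the CMV enhancer and immediate-early promoter, followed by short elements annotated as tet operator-containing fragments, matching the "CMV Tet" promoter in the record. In ordinary cells this promoter is constitutively active. In T-REx cells, which express the Tet repressor, transcription is held off until doxycycline releases the repressor, so the same plasmid supports either constitutive or inducible expression. The open reading frame encodes EGFP, then a FLAG epitope (annotated as a partial match to 3xFLAG), then Ku70 cloned between HindIII and MluI sites, and it ends at a bovine growth hormone polyadenylation signal.

Because the transgene escapes the siRNA, the construct suits knockdown-and-complementation experiments in which endogenous Ku70 is depleted and replaced by a fluorescent, epitope-tagged wild-type protein. The associated publication concerns imaging of Ku foci in studies of DNA double-strand break repair. The record does not state the siRNA target or the silent changes that confer resistance.
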