Features (pLannotate 1.2.2; 22 found; start..end, strand, type, name):
     19..735     +  CDS            EGFP: EGFP is a basic (constitutively fluorescent) green fluorescent protein published in 1996, derived from Aequorea victoria. It is reported to be a rapidly-maturing weak dimer with moderate acid sensitivity.
    751..779     +  CDS            3xFLAG (fragment): three tandem FLAG® epitope tags
    781..2604    +  CDS            XRCC6 (sequence withheld): XRCC6_HUMAN - Also known as G22P1. Experimental evidence at protein level: Swiss-Prot protein existence level 1. Single-stranded DNA-dependent ATP-dependent helicase. Has a role in chromosome translocation. The DNA helicase II complex binds preferentially to fork-like ends of double-stranded DNA in a cell cycle-dependent manner. It works in the 3'-5' direction. Binding to DNA may be mediated by XRCC6. Involved in DNA non-homologous end joining (NHEJ) required for double-strand break repair and V(D)J recombination. The XRCC5/6 dimer acts as regulatory subunit of the DNA-dependent protein kinase
   2656..2880    +  polyA_signal   bGH poly(A) signal: bovine growth hormone polyadenylation signal
   2884..2905    +  promoter       SV40 promoter (fragment): SV40 enhancer and early promoter
   2926..3354    +  rep_origin     f1 ori (sequence partly withheld): f1 bacteriophage origin of replication; arrow indicates direction of (+) strand synthesis
   3368..3697    +  promoter       SV40 promoter: SV40 enhancer and early promoter
   3749..4348    +  CDS            PuroR: puromycin N-acetyltransferase; pac from Streptomyces alboniger; confers resistance to puromycin
   4358..4483    +  CDS            ble (fragment): BLE_KLEPN - Experimental evidence at protein level: Swiss-Prot protein existence level 1. Binding protein with a strong affinity to the bleomycin family of antibiotics. Binds to CL990; an antimitotic-antibiotic compound. From Klebsiella pneumoniae.
   4478..4599    +  polyA_signal   SV40 poly(A) signal: SV40 polyadenylation signal
   4673..4689    -  protein_bind   lac operator: The lac repressor binds to the lac operator to inhibit transcription in E. coli. This inhibition can be relieved by adding lactose or isopropyl-β-D-thiogalactopyranoside (IPTG). lac repressor encoded by lacI
   4697..4727    -  promoter       lac promoter: promoter for the E. coli lac operon
   4742..4763    -  protein_bind   CAP binding site: CAP binding activates transcription in the presence of cAMP. E. coli catabolite activator protein
   4776..4868    -  CDS            lacI (fragment): lac repressor; lacI; The lac repressor binds to the lac operator to inhibit transcription in E. coli. This inhibition can be relieved by adding lactose or isopropyl-β-D-thiogalactopyranoside (IPTG).
   5051..5636    -  rep_origin     ori: high-copy-number ColE1/pMB1/pBR322/pUC origin of replication
   5807..6667    -  CDS            AmpR: β-lactamase; bla; confers resistance to ampicillin, carbenicillin, and related antibiotics
   6668..6772    -  promoter       AmpR promoter: bla
   6844..7223    +  enhancer       CMV enhancer: human cytomegalovirus immediate early enhancer
   7224..7427    +  promoter       CMV promoter: human cytomegalovirus (CMV) immediate early promoter
   7429..7448    +  promoter       PLtetO-1 promoter (fragment): modified phage lambda PL promoter with tet operator sites (Lutz and Bujard, 1997)
   7450..7469    +  promoter       PLtetO-1 promoter (fragment): modified phage lambda PL promoter with tet operator sites (Lutz and Bujard, 1997)
   7477..7510    +  promoter       TRE3GV promoter (fragment): 3rd-generation Tet-responsive promoter that can be activated by binding of Tet-On® 3G, optimized for retroviral and lentiviral vectors
>Addgene plasmid #46961 | pICE-EGFP-FLAG-Ku70siR-WT | depositor full sequence | sequence record 66851 | pICE-EGFP-FLAG-Ku70siR-WT sequence 7570 bps
AGCTTACCGGTCGCCACCATGGTGAGCAAGGGCGAGGAGCTGTTCACCGGGGTGGTGCCCATCCTGGTCG
AGCTGGACGGCGACGTAAACGGCCACAAGTTCAGCGTGTCCGGCGAGGGCGAGGGCGATGCCACCTACGG
CAAGCTGACCCTGAAGTTCATCTGCACCACCGGCAAGCTGCCCGTGCCCTGGCCCACCCTCGTGACCACC
CTGACCTACGGCGTGCAGTGCTTCAGCCGCTACCCCGACCACATGAAGCAGCACGACTTCTTCAAGTCCG
CCATGCCCGAAGGCTACGTCCAGGAGCGCACCATCTTCTTCAAGGACGACGGCAACTACAAGACCCGCGC
CGAGGTGAAGTTCGAGGGCGACACCCTGGTGAACCGCATCGAGCTGAAGGGCATCGACTTCAAGGAGGAC
GGCAACATCCTGGGGCACAAGCTGGAGTACAACTACAACAGCCACAACGTCTATATCATGGCCGACAAGC
AGAAGAACGGCATCAAGGTGAACTTCAAGATCCGCCACAACATCGAGGACGGCAGCGTGCAGCTCGCCGA
CCACTACCAGCAGAACACCCCCATCGGCGACGGCCCCGTGCTGCTGCCCGACAACCACTACCTGAGCACC
CAGTCCGCCCTGAGCAAAGACCCCAACGAGAAGCGCGATCACATGGTCCTGCTGGAGTTCGTGACCGCCG
CCGGGATCACTCTCGGCATGGACGAGCTGTACAAGTCCGGACTCAGATCTGATTACAAGGATGACGACGA
TAAGCTCGAG
[1824 nt withheld, positions 781-2604]
TAAGCGGCCGCACGCGTCTGCAGTCTAGATAAACCCGCTGATCAGCCTCGACTGTGCCTTCTAGTTGCCA
GCCATCTGTTGTTTGCCCCTCCCCCGTGCCTTCCTTGACCCTGGAAGGTGCCACTCCCACTGTCCTTTCC
TAATAAAATGAGGAAATTGCATCGCATTGTCTGAGTAGGTGTCATTCTATTCTGGGGGGTGGGGTGGGGC
AGGACAGCAAGGGGGAGGATTGGGAAGACAATAGCAGGCATGCTGGGGATGCGGTGGGCTCTATGGCTTC
TGAGGCGGAAAGAACCAGCTGGGGCTCTAGGGGGTATCCCC
[124 nt withheld, positions 2926-3049]
C
[91 nt withheld, positions 3051-3141]
A
[49 nt withheld, positions 3143-3191]
CCTTTGACGTTGGAGTCCACGTTCTTT
[37 nt withheld, positions 3219-3255]
ACCCTATCTCGGTCTATTCTTTTGATTTATAAGGGATTTTGCCGATTTCGGCCTATTGGTTAAAAAATGA
GCTGATTTAACAAAAATTTAACGCGAATTAATTCTGTGGAATGTGTGTCAGTTAGGGTGTGGAAAGTCCC
CAGGCTCCCCAGCAGGCAGAAGTATGCAAAGCATGCATCTCAATTAGTCAGCAACCAGGTGTGGAAAGTC
CCCAGGCTCCCCAGCAGGCAGAAGTATGCAAAGCATGCATCTCAATTAGTCAGCAACCATAGTCCCGCCC
CTAACTCCGCCCATCCCGCCCCTAACTCCGCCCAGTTCCGCCCATTCTCCGCCCCATGGCTGACTAATTT
TTTTTATTTATGCAGAGGCCGAGGCCGCCTCTGCCTCTGAGCTATTCCAGAAGTAGTGAGGAGGCTTTTT
TGGAGGCCTAGGCTTTTGCAAAAAGCTCCCGGGAGCTTGTATATCCATTTTCGGATCTGATCAGCACGTG
ACCATGACCGAGTACAAGCCCACGGTGCGCCTCGCCACCCGCGACGACGTCCCCAGGGCCGTACGCACCC
TCGCCGCCGCGTTCGCCGACTACCCCGCCACGCGCCACACCGTCGATCCGGACCGCCACATCGAGCGGGT
CACCGAGCTGCAAGAACTCTTCCTCACGCGCGTCGGGCTCGACATCGGCAAGGTGTGGGTCGCGGACGAC
GGCGCCGCGGTGGCGGTCTGGACCACGCCGGAGAGCGTCGAAGCGGGGGCGGTGTTCGCCGAGATCGGCC
CGCGCATGGCCGAGTTGAGCGGTTCCCGGCTGGCCGCGCAGCAACAGATGGAAGGCCTCCTGGCGCCGCA
CCGGCCCAAGGAGCCCGCGTGGTTCCTGGCCACCGTCGGCGTCTCGCCCGACCACCAGGGCAAGGGTCTG
GGCAGCGCCGTCGTGCTCCCCGGAGTGGAGGCGGCCGAGCGCGCCGGGGTGCCCGCCTTCCTGGAGACCT
CCGCGCCCCGCAACCTCCCCTTCTACGAGCGGCTCGGCTTCACCGTCACCGCCGACGTCGAGGTGCCCGA
AGGACCGCGCACCTGGTGCATGACCCGCAAGCCCGGTGCCTGACACGTGCTACGAGATTTCGATTCCACC
GCCGCCTTCTATGAAAGGTTGGGCTTCGGAATCGTTTTCCGGGACGCCGGCTGGATGATCCTCCAGCGCG
GGGATCTCATGCTGGAGTTCTTCGCCCACCCCAACTTGTTTATTGCAGCTTATAATGGTTACAAATAAAG
CAATAGCATCACAAATTTCACAAATAAAGCATTTTTTTCACTGCATTCTAGTTGTGGTTTGTCCAAACTC
ATCAATGTATCTTATCATGTCTGGCTAGCCGTCGACCTCTAGCTAGAGCTTGGCGTAATCATGGTCATAG
CTGTTTCCTGTGTGAAATTGTTATCCGCTCACAATTCCACACAACATACGAGCCGGAAGCATAAAGTGTA
AAGCCTGGGGTGCCTAATGAGTGAGCTAACTCACATTAATTGCGTTGCGCTCACTGCCCGCTTTCCAGTC
GGGAAACCTGTCGTGCCAGCTGCATTAATGAATCGGCCAACGCGCGGGGAGAGGCGGTTTGCGTATTGGG
CGCTCTTCCGCTTCCTCGCTCACTGACTCGCTGCGCTCGGTCGTTCGGCTGCGGCGAGCGGTATCAGCTC
ACTCAAAGGCGGTAATACGGTTATCCACAGAATCAGGGGATAACGCAGGAAAGAACATGTGAGCAAAAGG
CCAGCAAAAGGCCAGGAACCGTAAAAAGGCCGCGTTGCTGGCGTTTTTCCATAGGCTCCGCCCCCCTGAC
GAGCATCACAAAAATCGACGCTCAAGTCAGAGGTGGCGAAACCCGACAGGACTATAAAGATACCAGGCGT
TTCCCCCTGGAAGCTCCCTCGTGCGCTCTCCTGTTCCGACCCTGCCGCTTACCGGATACCTGTCCGCCTT
TCTCCCTTCGGGAAGCGTGGCGCTTTCTCATAGCTCACGCTGTAGGTATCTCAGTTCGGTGTAGGTCGTT
CGCTCCAAGCTGGGCTGTGTGCACGAACCCCCCGTTCAGCCCGACCGCTGCGCCTTATCCGGTAACTATC
GTCTTGAGTCCAACCCGGTAAGACACGACTTATCGCCACTGGCAGCAGCCACTGGTAACAGGATTAGCAG
AGCGAGGTATGTAGGCGGTGCTACAGAGTTCTTGAAGTGGTGGCCTAACTACGGCTACACTAGAAGAACA
GTATTTGGTATCTGCGCTCTGCTGAAGCCAGTTACCTTCGGAAAAAGAGTTGGTAGCTCTTGATCCGGCA
AACAAACCACCGCTGGTAGCGGTTTTTTTGTTTGCAAGCAGCAGATTACGCGCAGAAAAAAAGGATCTCA
AGAAGATCCTTTGATCTTTTCTACGGGGTCTGACGCTCAGTGGAACGAAAACTCACGTTAAGGGATTTTG
GTCATGAGATTATCAAAAAGGATCTTCACCTAGATCCTTTTAAATTAAAAATGAAGTTTTAAATCAATCT
AAAGTATATATGAGTAAACTTGGTCTGACAGTTACCAATGCTTAATCAGTGAGGCACCTATCTCAGCGAT
CTGTCTATTTCGTTCATCCATAGTTGCCTGACTCCCCGTCGTGTAGATAACTACGATACGGGAGGGCTTA
CCATCTGGCCCCAGTGCTGCAATGATACCGCGAGACCCACGCTCACCGGCTCCAGATTTATCAGCAATAA
ACCAGCCAGCCGGAAGGGCCGAGCGCAGAAGTGGTCCTGCAACTTTATCCGCCTCCATCCAGTCTATTAA
TTGTTGCCGGGAAGCTAGAGTAAGTAGTTCGCCAGTTAATAGTTTGCGCAACGTTGTTGCCATTGCTACA
GGCATCGTGGTGTCACGCTCGTCGTTTGGTATGGCTTCATTCAGCTCCGGTTCCCAACGATCAAGGCGAG
TTACATGATCCCCCATGTTGTGCAAAAAAGCGGTTAGCTCCTTCGGTCCTCCGATCGTTGTCAGAAGTAA
GTTGGCCGCAGTGTTATCACTCATGGTTATGGCAGCACTGCATAATTCTCTTACTGTCATGCCATCCGTA
AGATGCTTTTCTGTGACTGGTGAGTACTCAACCAAGTCATTCTGAGAATAGTGTATGCGGCGACCGAGTT
GCTCTTGCCCGGCGTCAATACGGGATAATACCGCGCCACATAGCAGAACTTTAAAAGTGCTCATCATTGG
AAAACGTTCTTCGGGGCGAAAACTCTCAAGGATCTTACCGCTGTTGAGATCCAGTTCGATGTAACCCACT
CGTGCACCCAACTGATCTTCAGCATCTTTTACTTTCACCAGCGTTTCTGGGTGAGCAAAAACAGGAAGGC
AAAATGCCGCAAAAAAGGGAATAAGGGCGACACGGAAATGTTGAATACTCATACTCTTCCTTTTTCAATA
TTATTGAAGCATTTATCAGGGTTATTGTCTCATGAGCGGATACATATTTGAATGTATTTAGAAAAATAAA
CAAATAGGGGTTCCGCGCACATTTCCCCGAAAAGTGCCACCTGACGTCGACGGATCGGGAGATCCTGTAC
GGGCCAGATATCCGCGTTGACATTGATTATTGACTAGTTATTAATAGTAATCAATTACGGGGTCATTAGT
TCATAGCCCATATATGGAGTTCCGCGTTACATAACTTACGGTAAATGGCCCGCCTGGCTGACCGCCCAAC
GACCCCCGCCCATTGACGTCAATAATGACGTATGTTCCCATAGTAACGCCAATAGGGACTTTCCATTGAC
GTCAATGGGTGGAGTATTTACGGTAAACTGCCCACTTGGCAGTACATCAAGTGTATCATATGCCAAGTAC
GCCCCCTATTGACGTCAATGACGGTAAATGGCCCGCCTGGCATTATGCCCAGTACATGACCTTATGGGAC
TTTCCTACTTGGCAGTACATCTACGTATTAGTCATCGCTATTACCATGGTGATGCGGTTTTGGCAGTACA
TCAATGGGCGTGGATAGCGGTTTGACTCACGGGGATTTCCAAGTCTCCACCCCATTGACGTCAATGGGAG
TTTGTTTTGGCACCAAAATCAACGGGACTTTCCAAAATGTCGTAACAACTCCGCCCCATTGACGCAAATG
GGCGGTAGGCGTGTACGGTGGGAGGTCTATATAAGCAGAGCTCTCCCTATCAGTGATAGAGATCTCCCTA
TCAGTGATAGAGATCGTCGACGAGCTCGTTTAGTGAACCGTCAGATCGCCTGGAGACGCCATCCACGCTG
TTTTGACCTCCATAGAAGACACCGGGACCGATCCAGCCTCCGGCA
