>Addgene plasmid #46961 | pICE-EGFP-FLAG-Ku70siR-WT | addgene partial sequence | sequence record 69160 | EGFP-C 5'-CATGGTCCTGCTGGAGTTCGTG-3'
ACGAGCTGTACAAGTCCGGACTCAGATCTGATTACAAGGATGACGACGATAAGCTCGAG
[775 nt withheld, positions 60-834]
