>Addgene plasmid #46961 | pICE-EGFP-FLAG-Ku70siR-WT | addgene partial sequence | sequence record 69200 | hKu70-F1 5'-ctttgaggaatccagcaagc-3'
[837 nt withheld, positions 1-837]
